Addgene plasmid #117092: AtTPT (ORF-HIS)
Purpose: protein expression in yeast
Depositing lab: Geoffrey Chang. Depositing organization: University of California, San Diego (UCSD).
Backbone
  Vector backbone: pPICZc
  Vector type: Yeast Expression
Growth in bacteria
  Bacterial resistance: Bleocin (Zeocin), 50 μg/mL
  Growth temperature: 37°C
  Growth strain: DH5alpha
  Copy number: High Copy
Gene/Insert
  Gene/Insert name: AtTPT (ORF-HIS)
  Species: A. thaliana (mustard weed)
  Promoter: AOX
  Tag / fusion protein: His (C terminal on insert)
  Cloning method: Ligation Independent Cloning
  Sequencing primers: 5′ GACTGGTTCCAATTGACAAGC; 3′ GCAAATGGCATTCTGACATCC
Terms and licenses: Academic/Nonprofit Terms; Industry Terms: Not Available to Industry
How to cite: AtTPT (ORF-HIS) was a gift from Geoffrey Chang (Addgene plasmid # 117092 ; http://n2t.net/addgene:117092 ; RRID:Addgene_117092)
