[The description below was written by a language model from this plasmid's Addgene catalogue record and pLannotate feature annotations shown in this document.]
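Description:
AtTPT (ORF-HIS) is a yeast expression plasmid built on the pPICZc backbone, a vector designed for protein production in the methylotrophic yeast Pichia pastoris (Komagataella phaffii). It is about 4.3 kb and replicates in E. coli from a high-copy ColE1/pUC-type origin. No yeast replication origin is annotated, consistent with pPICZ-type vectors normally being integrated into the host genome rather than maintained episomally. A single Sh ble (BleoR) gene provides Zeocin selection in both hosts. It sits behind tandem promoters, the S. cerevisiae TEF1 promoter for expression in yeast and the synthetic EM7 promoter for expression in bacteria, and is followed by the CYC1 terminator.

The payload is the Arabidopsis thaliana triose phosphate/phosphate translocator (TPT, also known as APE2), a chloroplast transporter that exchanges triose phosphates and 3-phosphoglycerate for inorganic phosphate during export of photoassimilates. The annotation matches the coding region as a fragment of the Swiss-Prot entry, so it may not span the full-length precursor; the record does not say which residues are included. The insert was introduced by ligation-independent cloning downstream of the methanol-inducible AOX1 promoter and carries a C-terminal His tag. The short downstream hit labelled as a capTEV fragment most likely corresponds to this 6xHis stretch. Transcription ends at the AOX1 terminator, and the small AOX1 coding fragment annotated just before it is residual sequence from the AOX1 3′ region of the backbone. The stated purpose is protein expression in yeast, with the His tag allowing metal-affinity purification of the recombinant membrane protein.
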