Features (pLannotate 1.2.2; 10 found; start..end, strand, type, name):
     12..995     +  CDS            TPT (fragment): TPT_ARATH - Also known as APE2. Experimental evidence at protein level: Swiss-Prot protein existence level 1. Triose phosphate/phosphate translocator that transports inorganic phosphate, 3-phosphoglycerate (3-PGA) and triose phosphate. Functions in the export of photoassimilates from chloroplasts during the day. In the light, triose phosphates are exported from the chloroplast stroma in counter exchange with inorganic phosphate (Pi), generated during sucrose biosynthesis in the cytosol. Involved in photosynthetic acclimation, a light response resulting in increased tolerance to high-intensity
   1059..1076    +  CDS            capTEV™ (fragment): composite tag for in vivo biotinylation, TEV protease cleavage, and 6xHis tagging
   1087..1152    +  CDS            AOX1 (fragment): ALOX1_KOMPC - Experimental evidence at protein level: Swiss-Prot protein existence level 1. Major isoform of alcohol oxidase, which catalyzes the oxidation of methanol to formaldehyde and hydrogen peroxide, the first step in the methanol utilization pathway of methylotrophic yeasts. From Komagataella phaffii (strain ATCC 76273 / CBS 7435 / CECT 11047 / NRRL Y-11430 / Wegner 21-1) (Yeast) (Pichia pastoris).
   1156..1402    +  terminator     AOX1 terminator: Pichia pastoris AOX1; transcription terminator for AOX1
   1423..1830    +  promoter       TEF1 promoter: S. cerevisiae TEF1; promoter for EF-1α
   1837..1884    +  promoter       EM7 promoter: synthetic bacterial promoter&nbsp
   1903..2277    +  CDS            BleoR: antibiotic-binding protein; Sh ble from Streptoalloteichus hindustanus; confers resistance to bleomycin, phleomycin, and Zeocin™
   2343..2590    +  terminator     CYC1 terminator: S. cerevisiae CYC1; transcription terminator for CYC1
   2665..3253    -  rep_origin     ori: high-copy-number ColE1/pMB1/pBR322/pUC origin of replication
   3335..4273    +  promoter       AOX1 promoter: Pichia pastoris AOX1; inducible promoter, regulated by methanol
>Addgene plasmid #117092 | AtTPT (ORF-HIS) | addgene full sequence | sequence record 225002 | Addgene NGS Result
AGGAATTCATGGCCGCCGCTGCTGAAGGTGGAGATACCGCTGGGGATGCTAAAGTTGGATTCCTCGCCAA
GTATCCATGGCTAGTCACTGGATTCTTCTTCTTCATGTGGTACTTCTTGAATGTGATTTTCAACATCCTT
AACAAGAAGATCTATAATTACTTCCCTTATCCCTATTTTGTATCGGTGATACACTTGTTCGTGGGAGTTG
TTTACTGCTTGATCAGCTGGTCCGTGGGTCTTCCTAAACGTGCCCCGATTGACTCGAACCTCCTCAAGGT
ATTGATACCAGTCGCAGTCTGTCACGCCTTAGGCCATGTCACTAGCAATGTCTCTTTCGCTGCGGTTGCT
GTCTCCTTCACTCACACCATCAAAGCACTTGAGCCATTCTTCAATGCGGCTGCTTCTCAATTCATTATGG
GACAATCCATCCCCATAACACTATGGTTGTCTCTAGCTCCTGTTGTTCTTGGTGTTGCAATGGCTTCACT
AACTGAGCTATCATTCAACTGGCTCGGTTTCATCAGTGCTATGATATCAAACATTTCTTTCACTTACCGA
AGCATCTTCTCCAAGAAAGCCATGACTGATATGGACAGTACAAATGTCTACGCTTACATCTCCATCATCG
CACTCTTCGTCTGCATTCCTCCTGCCATCATCGTTGAAGGTCCTAAACTACTTAACCATGGTTTCGCCGA
CGCGATTGCTAAAGTTGGAATGACTAAATTCATCTCTGATCTCTTCTGGGTTGGAATGTTTTACCATCTC
TACAATCAGCTGGCTACCAATACCTTGGAGAGGGTTGCACCGCTGACTCACGCGGTTGGAAACGTTCTGA
AACGTGTGTTCGTGATCGGTTTCTCCATCGTTATCTTCGGAAACAAGATATCGACACAGACAGGTATAGG
AACAGGAATAGCCATTGCTGGAGTTGCAATGTACTCTATCATTAAGGCCAAGATCGAAGAAGAGAAACGG
CAAGGAAAGAAAGCAGGTACCTTGGAGGTTTTGTTCCAAGGTCCACATCATCACCACCATCACCATCACT
GAGTCGACCATCATCATCATCATCATTGAGTTTGTAGCCTTAGACATGACTGTTCCTCAGTTCAAGTTGG
GCACTTACGAGAAGACCGGTCTTGCTAGATTCTAATCAAGAGGATGTCAGAATGCCATTTGCCTGAGAGA
TGCAGGCTTCATTTTTGATACTTTTTTATTTGTAACCTATATAGTATAGGATTTTTTTTGTCATTTTGTT
TCTTCTCGTACGAGCTTGCTCCTGATCAGCCTATCTCGCAGCTGATGAATATCTTGTGGTAGGGGTTTGG
GAAAATCATTCGAGTTTGATGTTTTTCTTGGTATTTCCCACTCCTCTTCAGAGTACAGAAGATTAAGTGA
GACCTTCGTTTGTGCGGATCCCCCACACACCATAGCTTCAAAATGTTTCTACTCCTTTTTTACTCTTCCA
GATTTTCTCGGACTCCGCGCATCGCCGTACCACTTCAAAACACCCAAGCACAGCATACTAAATTTCCCCT
CTTTCTTCCTCTAGGGTGTCGTTAATTACCCGTACTAAAGGTTTGGAAAAGAAAAAAGAGACCGCCTCGT
TTCTTTTTCTTCGTCGAAAAAGGCAATAAAAATTTTTATCACGTTTCTTTTTCTTGAAAATTTTTTTTTT
TGATTTTTTTCTCTTTCGATGACCTCCCATTGATATTTAAGTTAATAAACGGTCTTCAATTTCTCAAGTT
TCAGTTTCATTTTTCTTGTTCTATTACAACTTTTTTTACTTCTTGCTCATTAGAAAGAAAGCATAGCAAT
CTAATCTAAGGGCGGTGTTGACAATTAATCATCGGCATAGTATATCGGCATAGTATAATACGACAAGGTG
AGGAACTAAACCATGGCCAAGTTGACCAGTGCCGTTCCGGTGCTCACCGCGCGCGACGTCGCCGGAGCGG
TCGAGTTCTGGACCGACCGGCTCGGGTTCTCCCGGGACTTCGTGGAGGACGACTTCGCCGGTGTGGTCCG
GGACGACGTGACCCTGTTCATCAGCGCGGTCCAGGACCAGGTGGTGCCGGACAACACCCTGGCCTGGGTG
TGGGTGCGCGGCCTGGACGAGCTGTACGCCGAGTGGTCGGAGGTCGTGTCCACGAACTTCCGGGACGCCT
CCGGGCCGGCCATGACCGAGATCGGCGAGCAGCCGTGGGGGCGGGAGTTCGCCCTGCGCGACCCGGCCGG
CAACTGCGTGCACTTCGTGGCCGAGGAGCAGGACTGACACGTCCGACGCGGCCCGACGGGTCCGAGGCCT
CGGAGATCCGTCCCCCTTTTCCTTTGTCGATATCATGTAATTAGTTATGTCACGCTTACATTCACGCCCT
CCCCCCACATCCGCTCTAACCGAAAAGGAAGGAGTTAGACAACCTGAAGTCTAGGTCCCTATTTATTTTT
TTATAGTTATGTTAGTATTAAGAACGTTATTTATATTTCAAATTTTTCTTTTTTTTCTGTACAGACGCGT
GTACGCATGTAACATTATACTGAAAACCTTGCTTGAGAAGGTTTTGGGACGCTCGAAGGCTTTAATTTGC
AAGCTGGAGACCAACATGTGAGCAAAAGGCCAGCAAAAGGCCAGGAACCGTAAAAAGGCCGCGTTGCTGG
CGTTTTTCCATAGGCTCCGCCCCCCTGACGAGCATCACAAAAATCGACGCTCAAGTCAGAGGTGGCGAAA
CCCGACAGGACTATAAAGATACCAGGCGTTTCCCCCTGGAAGCTCCCTCGTGCGCTCTCCTGTTCCGACC
CTGCCGCTTACCGGATACCTGTCCGCCTTTCTCCCTTCGGGAAGCGTGGCGCTTTCTCATAGCTCACGCT
GTAGGTATCTCAGTTCGGTGTAGGTCGTTCGCTCCAAGCTGGGCTGTGTGCACGAACCCCCCGTTCAGCC
CGACCGCTGCGCCTTATCCGGTAACTATCGTCTTGAGTCCAACCCGGTAAGACACGACTTATCGCCACTG
GCAGCAGCCACTGGTAACAGGATTAGCAGAGCGAGGTATGTAGGCGGTGCTACAGAGTTCTTGAAGTGGT
GGCCTAACTACGGCTACACTAGAAGAACAGTATTTGGTATCTGCGCTCTGCTGAAGCCAGTTACCTTCGG
AAAAAGAGTTGGTAGCTCTTGATCCGGCAAACAAACCACCGCTGGTAGCGGTGGTTTTTTTGTTTGCAAG
CAGCAGATTACGCGCAGAAAAAAAGGATCTCAAGAAGATCCTTTGATCTTTTCTACGGGGTCTGACGCTC
AGTGGAACGAAAACTCACGTTAAGGGATTTTGGTCATGAGATCAGATCTAACATCCAAAGACGAAAGGTT
GAATGAAACCTTTTTGCCATCCGACATCCACAGGTCCATTCTCACACATAAGTGCCAAACGCAACAGGAG
GGGATACACTAGCAGCAGACCGTTGCAAACGCAGGACCTCCACTCCTCTTCTCCTCAACACCCACTTTTG
CCATCGAAAAACCAGCCCAGTTATTGGGCTTGATTGGAGCTCGCTCATTCCAATTCCTTCTATTAGGCTA
CTAACACCATGACTTTATTAGCCTGTCTATCCTGGCCCCCCTGGCGAGGTTCATGTTTGTTTATTTCCGA
ATGCAACAAGCTCCGCATTACACCCGAACATCACTCCAGATGAGGGCTTTCTGAGTGTGGGGTCAAATAG
TTTCATGTTCCCCAAATGGCCCAAAACTGACAGTTTAAACGCTGTCTTGGAACCTAATATGACAAAAGCG
TGATCTCATCCAAGATGAACTAAGTTTGGTTCGTTGAAATGCTAACGGCCAGTTGGTCAAAAAGAAACTT
CCAAAAGTCGGCATACCGTTTGTCTTGTTTGGTATTGATTGACGAATGCTCAAAAATAATCTCATTAATG
CTTAGCGCAGTCTCTCTATCGCTTCTGAACCCCGGTGCACCTGTGCCGAAACGCAAATGGGGAAACACCC
GCTTTTTGGATGATTATGCATTGTCTCCACATTGTATGCTTCCAAGATTCTGGTGGGAATACTGCTGATA
GCCTAACGTTCATGATCAAAATTTAACTGTTCTAACCCCTACTTGACAGCAATATATAAACAGAAGGAAG
CTGCCCTGTCTTAAACCTTTTTTTTTATCATCATTATTAGCTTACTTTCATAATTGCGACTGGTTCCAAT
TGACAAGCTTTTGATTTTAACGACTTTTAACGACAACTTGAGAAGATCAAAAAACAACTAATTATTCGAA
ACG
