>Addgene plasmid #117092 | AtTPT (ORF-HIS) | depositor partial sequence | sequence record 220653 | insert
ATGGCCGCCGCTGCTGAAGGTGGAGATACCGCTGGGGATGCTAAAGTTGGATTCCTCGCCAAGTATCCAT
GGCTAGTCACTGGATTCTTCTTCTTCATGTGGTACTTCTTGAATGTGATTTTCAACATCCTTAACAAGAA
GATCTATAATTACTTCCCTTATCCCTATTTTGTATCGGTGATACACTTGTTCGTGGGAGTTGTTTACTGC
TTGATCAGCTGGTCCGTGGGTCTTCCTAAACGTGCCCCGATTGACTCGAACCTCCTCAAGGTATTGATAC
CAGTCGCAGTCTGTCACGCCTTAGGCCATGTCACTAGCAATGTCTCTTTCGCTGCGGTTGCTGTCTCCTT
CACTCACACCATCAAAGCACTTGAGCCATTCTTCAATGCGGCTGCTTCTCAATTCATTATGGGACAATCC
ATCCCCATAACACTATGGTTGTCTCTAGCTCCTGTTGTTCTTGGTGTTGCAATGGCTTCACTAACTGAGC
TATCATTCAACTGGCTCGGTTTCATCAGTGCTATGATATCAAACATTTCTTTCACTTACCGAAGCATCTT
CTCCAAGAAAGCCATGACTGATATGGACAGTACAAATGTCTACGCTTACATCTCCATCATCGCACTCTTC
GTCTGCATTCCTCCTGCCATCATCGTTGAAGGTCCTAAACTACTTAACCATGGTTTCGCCGACGCGATTG
CTAAAGTTGGAATGACTAAATTCATCTCTGATCTCTTCTGGGTTGGAATGTTTTACCATCTCTACAATCA
GCTGGCTACCAATACCTTGGAGAGGGTTGCACCGCTGACTCACGCGGTTGGAAACGTTCTGAAACGTGTG
TTCGTGATCGGTTTCTCCATCGTTATCTTCGGAAACAAGATATCGACACAGACAGGTATAGGAACAGGAA
TAGCCATTGCTGGAGTTGCAATGTACTCTATCATTAAGGCCAAGATCGAAGAAGAGAAACGGCAAGGAAA
GAAAGCA
